>Addgene plasmid #143811 | TFORF1456 | addgene full sequence | sequence record 396257 | Addgene NGS Result
TTAATGTAGTCTTATGCAATACTCTTGTAGTCTTGCAACATGGTAACGATGAGTTAGCAACATGCCTTAC
AAGGAGAGAAAAAGCACCGTGCATGCCGATTGGTGGAAGTAAGGTGGTACGATCGTGCCTTATTAGGAAG
GCAACAGACGGGTCTGACATGGATTGGACGAACCACTGAATTGCCGCATTGCAGAGATATTGTATTTAAG
TGCCTAGCTCGATACATAAACGGGTCTCTCTGGTTAGACCAGATCTGAGCCTGGGAGCTCTCTGGCTAAC
TAGGGAACCCACTGCTTAAGCCTCAATAAAGCTTGCCTTGAGTGCTTCAAGTAGTGTGTGCCCGTCTGTT
GTGTGACTCTGGTAACTAGAGATCCCTCAGACCCTTTTAGTCAGTGTGGAAAATCTCTAGCAGTGGCGCC
CGAACAGGGACTTGAAAGCGAAAGGGAAACCAGAGGAGCTCTCTCGACGCAGGACTCGGCTTGCTGAAGC
GCGCACGGCAAGAGGCGAGGGGCGGCGACTGGTGAGTACGCCAAAAATTTTGACTAGCGGAGGCTAGAAG
GAGAGAGATGGGTGCGAGAGCGTCAGTATTAAGCGGGGGAGAATTAGATCGCGATGGGAAAAAATTCGGT
TAAGGCCAGGGGGAAAGAAAAAATATAAATTAAAACATATAGTATGGGCAAGCAGGGAGCTAGAACGATT
CGCAGTTAATCCTGGCCTGTTAGAAACATCAGAAGGCTGTAGACAAATACTGGGACAGCTACAACCATCC
CTTCAGACAGGATCAGAAGAACTTAGATCATTATATAATACAGTAGCAACCCTCTATTGTGTGCATCAAA
GGATAGAGATAAAAGACACCAAGGAAGCTTTAGACAAGATAGAGGAAGAGCAAAACAAAAGTAAGACCAC
CGCACAGCAAGCGGCCGCTGATCTTCAGACCTGGAGGAGGAGATATGAGGGACAATTGGAGAAGTGAATT
ATATAAATATAAAGTAGTAAAAATTGAACCATTAGGAGTAGCACCCACCAAGGCAAAGAGAAGAGTGGTG
CAGAGAGAAAAAAGAGCAGTGGGAATAGGAGCTTTGTTCCTTGGGTTCTTGGGAGCAGCAGGAAGCACTA
TGGGCGCAGCGTCAATGACGCTGACGGTACAGGCCAGACAATTATTGTCTGGTATAGTGCAGCAGCAGAA
CAATTTGCTGAGGGCTATTGAGGCGCAACAGCATCTGTTGCAACTCACAGTCTGGGGCATCAAGCAGCTC
CAGGCAAGAATCCTGGCTGTGGAAAGATACCTAAAGGATCAACAGCTCCTGGGGATTTGGGGTTGCTCTG
GAAAACTCATTTGCACCACTGCTGTGCCTTGGAATGCTAGTTGGAGTAATAAATCTCTGGAACAGATTTG
GAATCACACGACCTGGATGGAGTGGGACAGAGAAATTAACAATTACACAAGCTTAATACACTCCTTAATT
GAAGAATCGCAAAACCAGCAAGAAAAGAATGAACAAGAATTATTGGAATTAGATAAATGGGCAAGTTTGT
GGAATTGGTTTAACATAACAAATTGGCTGTGGTATATAAAATTATTCATAATGATAGTAGGAGGCTTGGT
AGGTTTAAGAATAGTTTTTGCTGTACTTTCTATAGTGAATAGAGTTAGGCAGGGATATTCACCATTATCG
TTTCAGACCCACCTCCCAACCCCGAGGGGACCCATGCATTGCATCTCAATTAGTCAGCAACCAGGTGTGG
AAAGTCCCCAGGCTCCCCAGCAGGCAGAAGTATGCAAAGCATGCGTCTCAATTAGTCAGCAACCATAGTC
CCGCCCCTAACTCCGCCCATCCCGCCCCTAACTCCGCCCAGTTCCGCCCATTCTCCGCCCCATGGCTGAC
TAATTTTTTTTATTTATGCAGAGGCCGAGGCCGCCTCGGCCTCTGAGCTATTCCAGAAGTAGTGAGGAGG
CTTTTTTGGAGGCCTAGGCTTTTGCAAAAAGCTTTCTAGAGGTACCACCGGAGCTTACCATGACCGAGTA
CAAGCCCACGGTGCGCCTCGCCACCCGCGACGACGTCCCCAGGGCCGTACGCACCCTCGCCGCCGCGTTC
GCCGACTACCCCGCCACGCGCCACACCGTCGATCCGGACCGCCACATCGAGCGGGTCACCGAGCTGCAAG
AACTCTTCCTCACGCGCGTCGGGCTCGACATCGGCAAGGTGTGGGTCGCGGACGACGGCGCCGCCGTGGC
GGTCTGGACCACGCCGGAGAGCGTCGAAGCGGGGGCGGTGTTCGCCGAGATCGGCCCGCGCATGGCCGAG
TTGAGCGGTTCCCGGCTGGCCGCGCAGCAACAGATGGAAGGCCTCCTGGCGCCGCACCGGCCCAAGGAGC
CCGCGTGGTTCCTGGCCACCGTCGGCGTCTCGCCCGACCACCAGGGCAAGGGTCTGGGCAGCGCCGTCGT
GCTCCCCGGAGTGGAGGCGGCCGAGCGCGCCGGGGTGCCCGCCTTCCTGGAGACCTCCGCGCCCCGCAAC
CTCCCCTTCTACGAGCGGCTCGGCTTCACCGTCACCGCCGACGTCGAGGTGCCCGAAGGACCGCGCACCT
GGTGCATGACCCGCAAGCCCGGTGCCAGTTAACGAATTCTAGATCTTGAGACAAATGGCAGTATTCATCC
ACAATTTTAAAAGAAAAGGGGGGATTGGGGGGTACAGTGCAGGGGAAAGAATAGTAGACATAATAGCAAC
AGACATACAAACTAAAGAATTACAAAAACAAATTACAAAAATTCAAAATTTTCGGGTTTATTACAGGGAC
AGCAGAGATCCACTTTGGCGCCGGCTCGAGGCCTGCAGGTGCAAAGATGGATAAAGTTTTAAACAGAGAG
GAATCTTTGCAGCTAATGGACCTTCTAGGTCTTGAAAGGAGTGGGAATTGGCTCCGGTGCCCGTCAGTGG
GCAGAGCGCACATCGCCCACAGTCCCCGAGAAGTTGGGGGGAGGGGTCGGCAATTGAACCGGTGCCTAGA
GAAGGTGGCGCGGGGTAAACTGGGAAAGTGATGTCGTGTACTGGCTCCGCCTTTTTCCCGAGGGTGGGGG
AGAACCGTATATAAGTGCAGTAGTCGCCGTGAACGTTCTTTTTCGCAACGGGTTTGCCGCCAGAACACAG
GTAAGTGCCGTGTGTGGTTCCCGCGGGCCTGGCCTCTTTACGGGTTATGGCCCTTGCGTGCCTTGAATTA
CTTCCACCTGGCTGCAGTACGTGATTCTTGATCCCGAGCTTCGGGTTGGAAGTGGGTGGGAGAGTTCGAG
GCCTTGCGCTTAAGGAGCCCCTTCGCCTCGTGCTTGAGTTGAGGCCTGGCCTGGGCGCTGGGGCCGCCGC
GTGCGAATCTGGTGGCACCTTCGCGCCTGTCTCGCTGCTTTCGATAAGTCTCTAGCCATTTAAAATTTTT
GATGACCTGCTGCGACGCTTTTTTTCTGGCAAGATAGTCTTGTAAATGCGGGCCAAGATCTGCACACTGG
TATTTCGGTTTTTGGGGCCGCGGGCGGCGACGGGGCCCGTGCGTCCCAGCGCACATGTTCGGCGAGGCGG
GGCCTGCGAGCGCGGCCACCGAGAATCGGACGGGGGTAGTCTCAAGCTGGCCGGCCTGCTCTGGTGCCTG
GCCTCGCGCCGCCGTGTATCGCCCCGCCCTGGGCGGCAAGGCTGGCCCGGTCGGCACCAGTTGCGTGAGC
GGAAAGATGGCCGCTTCCCGGCCCTGCTGCAGGGAGCTCAAAATGGAGGACGCGGCGCTCGGGAGAGCGG
GCGGGTGAGTCACCCACACAAAGGAAAAGGGCCTTTCCGTCCTCAGCCGTCGCTTCATGTGACTCCACGG
AGTACCGGGCGCCGTCCAGGCACCTCGATTAGTTCTCGAGCTTTTGGAGTACGTCGTCTTTAGGTTGGGG
GGAGGGGTTTTATGCGATGGAGTTTCCCCACACTGAGTGGGTGGAGACTGAAGTTAGGCCAGCTTGGCAC
TTGATGTAATTCTCCTTGGAATTTGCCCTTTTTGAGTTTGGATCTTGGTTCATTCTCAAGCCTCAGACAG
TGGTTCAAAGTTTTTTTCTTCCATTTCAGGTGTCGTGAGGCTAGCACCGCCACCATGATGAAGGAGAAAG
AGAAAACCATTGCTATTGTGAAGGTTATAGACACTTCAAAGTTAAAACTGTTATCTGGAAGTATTTTGGA
TGTGTATAGCGGTGAACAAGGAATTTCACCAATTAACATGGGGCTTACAAGTGCTTCTTGTCCAAGTAGT
CTACCAATGAAAAGAGAAATTACAGAAACTGACACTAGAGCTTTAGCAAAAGAGAGACAAAAAAAGGACA
ACCACAACCTCATTGAAAGAAGAAGAAGGTATAATATTAATTACCGAATCAAGGAGCTTGGCACTCTTAT
TCCAAAGTCTAATGATCCTGATATGCGCTGGAACAAAGGAACCATTCTAAAAGCATCAGTGGAGTACATC
AAGTGGCTACAAAAAGAACAACAGAGAGCCCGAGAATTGGAACACAGACAGAAGAAATTAGAGCAGGCTA
ACAGGCGACTTCTACTTCGGATTCAGGAACTAGAAATTCAGGCTCGTACTCATGGTCTGCCAACCCTGGC
TTCACTTGGCACGGTTGATTTAGGTGCTCATGTCACCAAACAGCAGAGCCATCCTGAGCAGAATTCAGTA
GACTATTGCCAACAACTGACTGTGTCTCAGGGGCCAAGCCCTGAGCTCTGTGATCAAGCTATAGCCTTTT
CTGATCCTTTGTCATACTTCACAGATTTATCATTTAGTGCTGCATTGAAAGAGGAACAAAGATTGGATGG
CATGCTATTGGATGACACAATCTCTCCATTTGGAACAGATCCTCTGCTATCTGCCACTTCCCCTGCAGTT
TCCAAAGAAAGCAGTAGGAGAAGTAGCTTTAGCTCAGATGATGGTGATGAATTATAGTAATGAACTAGTC
CGTAACTTGAAAGTATTTCGATTTCTTGGCTTTATATATCTTGTGGAAAGGACGAATAAGCAACCAGCCC
TTCGTGGCAACGCGTTAAGTCGACAATCAACCTCTGGATTACAAAATTTGTGAAAGATTGACTGGTATTC
TTAACTATGTTGCTCCTTTTACGCTATGTGGATACGCTGCTTTAATGCCTTTGTATCATGCTATTGCTTC
CCGTATGGCTTTCATTTTCTCCTCCTTGTATAAATCCTGGTTGCTGTCTCTTTATGAGGAGTTGTGGCCC
GTTGTCAGGCAACGTGGCGTGGTGTGCACTGTGTTTGCTGACGCAACCCCCACTGGTTGGGGCATTGCCA
CCACCTGTCAGCTCCTTTCCGGGACTTTCGCTTTCCCCCTCCCTATTGCCACGGCGGAACTCATCGCCGC
CTGCCTTGCCCGCTGCTGGACAGGGGCTCGGCTGTTGGGCACTGACAATTCCGTGGTGTTGTCGGGGAAA
TCATCGTCCTTTCCTTGGCTGCTCGCCTGTGTTGCCACCTGGATTCTGCGCGGGACGTCCTTCTGCTACG
TCCCTTCGGCCCTCAATCCAGCGGACCTTCCTTCCCGCGGCCTGCTGCCGGCTCTGCGGCCTCTTCCGCG
TCTTCGCCTTCGCCCTCAGACGAGTCGGATCTCCCTTTGGGCCGCCTCCCCGCGTCGACTTTAAGACCAA
TGACTTACAAGGCAGCTGTAGATCTTAGCCACTTTTTAAAAGAAAAGGGGGGACTGGAAGGGCTAATTCA
CTCCCAACGAAGACAAGATCTGCTTTTTGCTTGTACTGGGTCTCTCTGGTTAGACCAGATCTGAGCCTGG
GAGCTCTCTGGCTAACTAGGGAACCCACTGCTTAAGCCTCAATAAAGCTTGCCTTGAGTGCTTCAAGTAG
TGTGTGCCCGTCTGTTGTGTGACTCTGGTAACTAGAGATCCCTCAGACCCTTTTAGTCAGTGTGGAAAAT
CTCTAGCAGTACGTATAGTAGTTCATGTCATCTTATTATTCAGTATTTATAACTTGCAAAGAAATGAATA
TCAGAGAGTGAGAGGAACTTGTTTATTGCAGCTTATAATGGTTACAAATAAAGCAATAGCATCACAAATT
TCACAAATAAAGCATTTTTTTCACTGCATTCTAGTTGTGGTTTGTCCAAACTCATCAATGTATCTTATCA
TGTCTGGCTCTAGCTATCCCGCCCCTAACTCCGCCCATCCCGCCCCTAACTCCGCCCAGTTCCGCCCATT
CTCCGCCCCATGGCTGACTAATTTTTTTTATTTATGCAGAGGCCGAGGCCGCCTCGGCCTCTGAGCTATT
CCAGAAGTAGTGAGGAGGCTTTTTTGGAGGCCTAGGGACGTACCCAATTCGCCCTATAGTGAGTCGTATT
ACGCGCGCTCACTGGCCGTCGTTTTACAACGTCGTGACTGGGAAAACCCTGGCGTTACCCAACTTAATCG
CCTTGCAGCACATCCCCCTTTCGCCAGCTGGCGTAATAGCGAAGAGGCCCGCACCGATCGCCCTTCCCAA
CAGTTGCGCAGCCTGAATGGCGAATGGG
[124 nt withheld, positions 6539-6662]
C
[91 nt withheld, positions 6664-6754]
A
[49 nt withheld, positions 6756-6804]
CCTTTGACGTTGGAGTCCACGTTCTTT
[37 nt withheld, positions 6832-6868]
ACCCTATCTCGGTCTATTCTTTTGATTTATAAGGGATTTTGCCGATTTCGGCCTATTGGTTAAAAAATGA
GCTGATTTAACAAAAATTTAACGCGAATTTTAACAAAATATTAACGCTTACAATTTAGGTGGCACTTTTC
GGGGAAATGTGCGCGGAACCCCTATTTGTTTATTTTTCTAAATACATTCAAATATGTATCCGCTCATGAG
ACAATAACCCTGATAAATGCTTCAATAATATTGAAAAAGGAAGAGTATGAGTATTCAACATTTCCGTGTC
GCCCTTATTCCCTTTTTTGCGGCATTTTGCCTTCCTGTTTTTGCTCACCCAGAAACGCTGGTGAAAGTAA
AAGATGCTGAAGATCAGTTGGGTGCACGAGTGGGTTACATCGAACTGGATCTCAACAGCGGTAAGATCCT
TGAGAGTTTTCGCCCCGAAGAACGTTTTCCAATGATGAGCACTTTTAAAGTTCTGCTATGTGGCGCGGTA
TTATCCCGTATTGACGCCGGGCAAGAGCAACTCGGTCGCCGCATACACTATTCTCAGAATGACTTGGTTG
AGTACTCACCAGTCACAGAAAAGCATCTTACGGATGGCATGACAGTAAGAGAATTATGCAGTGCTGCCAT
AACCATGAGTGATAACACTGCGGCCAACTTACTTCTGACAACGATCGGAGGACCGAAGGAGCTAACCGCT
TTTTTGCACAACATGGGGGATCATGTAACTCGCCTTGATCGTTGGGAACCGGAGCTGAATGAAGCCATAC
CAAACGACGAGCGTGACACCACGATGCCTGTAGCAATGGCAACAACGTTGCGCAAACTATTAACTGGCGA
ACTACTTACTCTAGCTTCCCGGCAACAATTAATAGACTGGATGGAGGCGGATAAAGTTGCAGGACCACTT
CTGCGCTCGGCCCTTCCGGCTGGCTGGTTTATTGCTGATAAATCTGGAGCCGGTGAGCGTGGGTCTCGCG
GTATCATTGCAGCACTGGGGCCAGATGGTAAGCCCTCCCGTATCGTAGTTATCTACACGACGGGGAGTCA
GGCAACTATGGATGAACGAAATAGACAGATCGCTGAGATAGGTGCCTCACTGATTAAGCATTGGTAACTG
TCAGACCAAGTTTACTCATATATACTTTAGATTGATTTAAAACTTCATTTTTAATTTAAAAGGATCTAGG
TGAAGATCCTTTTTGATAATCTCATGACCAAAATCCCTTAACGTGAGTTTTCGTTCCACTGAGCGTCAGA
CCCCGTAGAAAAGATCAAAGGATCTTCTTGAGATCCTTTTTTTCTGCGCGTAATCTGCTGCTTGCAAACA
AAAAAACCACCGCTACCAGCGGTGGTTTGTTTGCCGGATCAAGAGCTACCAACTCTTTTTCCGAAGGTAA
CTGGCTTCAGCAGAGCGCAGATACCAAATACTGTTCTTCTAGTGTAGCCGTAGTTAGGCCACCACTTCAA
GAACTCTGTAGCACCGCCTACATACCTCGCTCTGCTAATCCTGTTACCAGTGGCTGCTGCCAGTGGCGAT
AAGTCGTGTCTTACCGGGTTGGACTCAAGACGATAGTTACCGGATAAGGCGCAGCGGTCGGGCTGAACGG
GGGGTTCGTGCACACAGCCCAGCTTGGAGCGAACGACCTACACCGAACTGAGATACCTACAGCGTGAGCT
ATGAGAAAGCGCCACGCTTCCCGAAGGGAGAAAGGCGGACAGGTATCCGGTAAGCGGCAGGGTCGGAACA
GGAGAGCGCACGAGGGAGCTTCCAGGGGGAAACGCCTGGTATCTTTATAGTCCTGTCGGGTTTCGCCACC
TCTGACTTGAGCGTCGATTTTTGTGATGCTCGTCAGGGGGGCGGAGCCTATGGAAAAACGCCAGCAACGC
GGCCTTTTTACGGTTCCTGGCCTTTTGCTGGCCTTTTGCTCACATGTTCTTTCCTGCGTTATCCCCTGAT
TCTGTGGATAACCGTATTACCGCCTTTGAGTGAGCTGATACCGCTCGCCGCAGCCGAACGACCGAGCGCA
GCGAGTCAGTGAGCGAGGAAGCGGAAGAGCGCCCAATACGCAAACCGCCTCTCCCCGCGCGTTGGCCGAT
TCATTAATGCAGCTGGCACGACAGGTTTCCCGACTGGAAAGCGGGCAGTGAGCGCAACGCAATTAATGTG
AGTTAGCTCACTCATTAGGCACCCCAGGCTTTACACTTTATGCTTCCGGCTCGTATGTTGTGTGGAATTG
TGAGCGGATAACAATTTCACACAGGAAACAGCTATGACCATGATTACGCCAAGCGCGCAATTAACCCTCA
CTAAAGGGAACAAAAGCTGGAGCTGCAAGC
Features (pLannotate 1.2.2; 31 found; start..end, strand, type, name):
      5..231     +  promoter       RSV promoter: Rous sarcoma virus enhancer/promoter
    232..412     +  LTR            5' LTR (truncated): truncated 5' long terminal repeat (LTR) from HIV-1
    459..584     +  misc_feature   HIV-1 Ψ: packaging signal of human immunodeficiency virus type 1
    568..931     +  CDS            HIV-1 gag (fragment): gag protein from human immunodeficiency virus 1; gag
   1077..1310    +  misc_feature   RRE: The Rev response element (RRE) of HIV-1 allows for Rev-dependent mRNA export from the nucleus to the cytoplasm.
   1687..1713    +  CDS            Rev (fragment): human immunodeficiency virus 1 (HIV-1) Rev protein; rev; enhances nuclear export of unspliced and incompletely spliced viral mRNAs
   1720..1743    +  promoter       SV40 promoter (fragment): SV40 early promoter
   1744..1815    +  promoter       SV40 promoter (fragment): SV40 enhancer and early promoter
   1839..1974    +  rep_origin     SV40 ori: SV40 origin of replication
   2020..2616    +  CDS            PuroR (fragment): puromycin N-acetyltransferase; pac from Streptomyces; confers resistance to puromycin
   2665..2782    +  misc_feature   cPPT/CTS: central polypurine tract and central termination sequence of HIV-1
   2847..2913    +  CDS            small t antigen (fragment): SV40 (simian virus 40) small t antigen
   2920..4098    +  promoter       EF-1α promoter: strong constitutive promoter for human elongation factor EF-1α
   4181..4954    +  CDS            TFEC (fragment): TFEC_HUMAN - Also known as BHLHE34, TCFEC, TFECL. Experimental evidence at protein level: Swiss-Prot protein existence level 1. Transcriptional regulator that acts as a repressor or an activator. Acts as a transcriptional repressor on minimal promoter containing element F (that includes an E-box sequence). Binds to element F in an E-box sequence-specific manner. Acts as a transcriptional transactivator on the proximal promoter region of the tartrate-resistant acid phosphatase (TRAP) E-box containing promoter (By similarity). Collaborates with MITF in target gene activation (By similarity). Act
   4970..5023    +  promoter       U6 promoter (fragment): RNA polymerase III promoter for human U6 snRNA
   5065..5653    +  misc_feature   WPRE: woodchuck hepatitis virus posttranscriptional regulatory element
   5704..5723    +  misc_feature   cPPT/CTS (fragment): central polypurine tract and central termination sequence of HIV-1
   5725..5958    +  LTR            3' LTR (ΔU3): self-inactivating 3' long terminal repeat (LTR) from HIV-1
   6036..6157    +  polyA_signal   SV40 poly(A) signal: SV40 polyadenylation signal
   6197..6332    +  rep_origin     SV40 ori: SV40 origin of replication
   6353..6371    -  promoter       T7 promoter: promoter for bacteriophage T7 RNA polymerase
   6379..6534    +  CDS            lacZα (fragment): LacZα fragment of β-galactosidase; lacZ fragment
   6539..6967    +  rep_origin     f1 ori (sequence partly withheld): f1 bacteriophage origin of replication; arrow indicates direction of (+) strand synthesis
   7020..7124    +  promoter       AmpR promoter: bla
   7125..7985    +  CDS            AmpR: β-lactamase; bla; confers resistance to ampicillin, carbenicillin, and related antibiotics
   8156..8744    +  rep_origin     ori: high-copy-number ColE1/pMB1/pBR322/pUC origin of replication
   8927..9019    +  CDS            lacI (fragment): lac repressor; lacI; The lac repressor binds to the lac operator to inhibit transcription in E. coli. This inhibition can be relieved by adding lactose or isopropyl-β-D-thiogalactopyranoside (IPTG).
   9032..9053    +  protein_bind   CAP binding site: CAP binding activates transcription in the presence of cAMP. E. coli catabolite activator protein
   9068..9098    +  promoter       lac promoter: promoter for the E. coli lac operon
   9106..9122    +  protein_bind   lac operator: The lac repressor binds to the lac operator to inhibit transcription in E. coli. This inhibition can be relieved by adding lactose or isopropyl-β-D-thiogalactopyranoside (IPTG). lac repressor encoded by lacI
   9167..9185    +  promoter       T3 promoter: promoter for bacteriophage T3 RNA polymerase
