[The description below was written by a language model from this plasmid's Addgene catalogue record and pLannotate feature annotations shown in this document.]
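Description:
TFORF1456 is a lentiviral mammalian expression plasmid built on the pLX_TRC317 backbone. It belongs to a barcoded library of transcription factor open reading frames designed for pooled overexpression screens. Its insert is human TFEC, a basic helix-loop-helix transcription factor that can act as either activator or repressor at E-box-containing promoters. The depositor notes that the ORF was synthesized and corresponds to a specific annotated TFEC transcript isoform. The ORF is driven by the strong constitutive EF-1α promoter and followed by a WPRE, which enhances transcript stability and expression. According to the catalogue entry, each library member carries a unique 24-bp barcode that identifies the transcription factor in pooled experiments. The barcode is not annotated as a separate feature, so its position is not stated. A short U6 promoter fragment annotated just downstream of the ORF appears to be only a partial sequence match, not a functional Pol III cassette.

The viral framework is third-generation in layout. An RSV promoter fused to a truncated HIV-1 5' LTR drives genomic RNA production in packaging cells. It is followed by the Ψ packaging signal with a partial gag sequence, the RRE for Rev-dependent nuclear export, a cPPT/CTS element, and a self-inactivating ΔU3 3' LTR with a downstream SV40 poly(A) signal. An SV40 early promoter upstream of the EF-1α cassette expresses puromycin N-acetyltransferase, allowing selection of transduced cells. In bacteria, the plasmid is maintained through a high-copy ColE1/pUC-type origin and ampicillin resistance; an f1 origin and residual lac-region and T7/T3 promoter sequences are also present. The depositor cautions that the plasmid may recombine during propagation.
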