Addgene plasmid #143811: TFORF1456
Purpose: Lentiviral vector for overexpressing transcription factor ORFs with unique 24-bp barcodes. Barcodes facilitate identification of transcription factors in pooled screens.
Depositing lab: Feng Zhang. Depositing organization: Broad Institute. Publication: A transcription factor atlas of directed differentiation. Joung J, Ma S, Tay T, Geiger-Schuller KR, Kirchgatterer PC, Verdine VK, Guo B, Arias-Garcia MA, Allen WE, Singh A, Kuksenko O, Abudayyeh OO, Gootenberg JS, Fu Z, Macrae RK, Buenrostro JD, Regev A, Zhang F. Cell. 2023 Jan 5;186(1):209-229.e26. doi: 10.1016/j.cell.2022.11.026. PubMed 36608654.
Backbone
  Vector backbone: pLX_TRC317
  Backbone manufacturer: Broad Institute Genetic Perturbation Platform
  Backbone size w/o insert (bp): 8264
  Vector type: Mammalian Expression, Lentiviral
  Selectable markers: Puromycin
Growth in bacteria
  Bacterial resistance: Ampicillin, 100 μg/mL
  Growth temperature: 37°C
  Growth strain: NEB Stable
  Copy number: High Copy
Gene/Insert
  Gene/Insert name: TFEC
  Species: H. sapiens (human)
  Insert size (bp): 944
  Entrez Gene: TFEC (a.k.a. TCFEC, TFE-C, TFEC-L, TFECL, bHLHe34, hTFEC-L)
  Promoter: EF1a
  Cloning method: Unknown
  Sequencing primers: 5′ GGGTGGAGACTGAAGTTAGGCCAG; 3′ CACATAGCGTAAAAGGAGCAACATAG
Terms and licenses: Academic/Nonprofit Terms; Industry Terms: Not Available to Industry
Depositor comments: NM_001244583,ENST00000457268 . The transcription factor ORF portion of this plasmid was synthesized by Genewiz. Please test multiple small colonies in case of plasmid recombination. To make this collection available in a timely manner, a portion of this collection was not fully sequenced by Addgene. If an Addgene verified full plasmid sequence is not available, please contact us prior to placing an order to request the full sequence.
How to cite: TFORF1456 was a gift from Feng Zhang (Addgene plasmid # 143811 ; http://n2t.net/addgene:143811 ; RRID:Addgene_143811)
