>Addgene plasmid #143811 | TFORF1456 | depositor partial sequence | sequence record 283560 | Insert
ACCGCCACCATGATGAAGGAGAAAGAGAAAACCATTGCTATTGTGAAGGTTATAGACACTTCAAAGTTAA
AACTGTTATCTGGAAGTATTTTGGATGTGTATAGCGGTGAACAAGGAATTTCACCAATTAACATGGGGCT
TACAAGTGCTTCTTGTCCAAGTAGTCTACCAATGAAAAGAGAAATTACAGAAACTGACACTAGAGCTTTA
GCAAAAGAGAGACAAAAAAAGGACAACCACAACCTCATTGAAAGAAGAAGAAGGTATAATATTAATTACC
GAATCAAGGAGCTTGGCACTCTTATTCCAAAGTCTAATGATCCTGATATGCGCTGGAACAAAGGAACCAT
TCTAAAAGCATCAGTGGAGTACATCAAGTGGCTACAAAAAGAACAACAGAGAGCCCGAGAATTGGAACAC
AGACAGAAGAAATTAGAGCAGGCTAACAGGCGACTTCTACTTCGGATTCAGGAACTAGAAATTCAGGCTC
GTACTCATGGTCTGCCAACCCTGGCTTCACTTGGCACGGTTGATTTAGGTGCTCATGTCACCAAACAGCA
GAGCCATCCTGAGCAGAATTCAGTAGACTATTGCCAACAACTGACTGTGTCTCAGGGGCCAAGCCCTGAG
CTCTGTGATCAAGCTATAGCCTTTTCTGATCCTTTGTCATACTTCACAGATTTATCATTTAGTGCTGCAT
TGAAAGAGGAACAAAGATTGGATGGCATGCTATTGGATGACACAATCTCTCCATTTGGAACAGATCCTCT
GCTATCTGCCACTTCCCCTGCAGTTTCCAAAGAAAGCAGTAGGAGAAGTAGCTTTAGCTCAGATGATGGT
GATGAATTATAGTAATGAACTAGTCCGTAACTTGAAAGTATTTCGATTTCTTGGCTTTATATATCTTGTG
GAAAGGACGAATAAGCAACCAGCCCTTCGTGGCA
