>Addgene plasmid #143811 | TFORF1456 | depositor partial sequence | sequence record 283561 | Barcode
ATAAGCAACCAGCCCTTCGTGGCA
